>Addgene plasmid #59394 | pET23a_mod_RBPMS2_FL | depositor full sequence | sequence record 92342 | pET23a_mod_RBPMS2_FL sequence 4352 bps
TGGCGAATGGG
[124 nt withheld, positions 12-135]
C
[91 nt withheld, positions 137-227]
A
[49 nt withheld, positions 229-277]
CCTTTGACGTTGGAGTCCACGTTCTTT
[37 nt withheld, positions 305-341]
ACCCTATCTCGGTCTATTCTTTTGATTTATAAGGGATTTTGCCGATTTCGGCCTATTGGTTAAAAAATGA
GCTGATTTAACAAAAATTTAACGCGAATTTTAACAAAATATTAACGTTTACAATTTCAGGTGGCACTTTT
CGGGGAAATGTGCGCGGAACCCCTATTTGTTTATTTTTCTAAATACATTCAAATATGTATCCGCTCATGA
GACAATAACCCTGATAAATGCTTCAATAATATTGAAAAAGGAAGAGTATGAGTATTCAACATTTCCGTGT
CGCCCTTATTCCCTTTTTTGCGGCATTTTGCCTTCCTGTTTTTGCTCACCCAGAAACGCTGGTGAAAGTA
AAAGATGCTGAAGATCAGTTGGGTGCACGAGTGGGTTACATCGAACTGGATCTCAACAGCGGTAAGATCC
TTGAGAGTTTTCGCCCCGAAGAACGTTTTCCAATGATGAGCACTTTTAAAGTTCTGCTATGTGGCGCGGT
ATTATCCCGTATTGACGCCGGGCAAGAGCAACTCGGTCGCCGCATACACTATTCTCAGAATGACTTGGTT
GAGTACTCACCAGTCACAGAAAAGCATCTTACGGATGGCATGACAGTAAGAGAATTATGCAGTGCTGCCA
TAACCATGAGTGATAACACTGCGGCCAACTTACTTCTGACAACGATCGGAGGACCGAAGGAGCTAACCGC
TTTTTTGCACAACATGGGGGATCATGTAACTCGCCTTGATCGTTGGGAACCGGAGCTGAATGAAGCCATA
CCAAACGACGAGCGTGACACCACGATGCCTGCAGCAATGGCAACAACGTTGCGCAAACTATTAACTGGCG
AACTACTTACTCTAGCTTCCCGGCAACAATTAATAGACTGGATGGAGGCGGATAAAGTTGCAGGACCACT
TCTGCGCTCGGCCCTTCCGGCTGGCTGGTTTATTGCTGATAAATCTGGAGCCGGTGAGCGTGGGTCTCGC
GGTATCATTGCAGCACTGGGGCCAGATGGTAAGCCCTCCCGTATCGTAGTTATCTACACGACGGGGAGTC
AGGCAACTATGGATGAACGAAATAGACAGATCGCTGAGATAGGTGCCTCACTGATTAAGCATTGGTAACT
GTCAGACCAAGTTTACTCATATATACTTTAGATTGATTTAAAACTTCATTTTTAATTTAAAAGGATCTAG
GTGAAGATCCTTTTTGATAATCTCATGACCAAAATCCCTTAACGTGAGTTTTCGTTCCACTGAGCGTCAG
ACCCCGTAGAAAAGATCAAAGGATCTTCTTGAGATCCTTTTTTTCTGCGCGTAATCTGCTGCTTGCAAAC
AAAAAAACCACCGCTACCAGCGGTGGTTTGTTTGCCGGATCAAGAGCTACCAACTCTTTTTCCGAAGGTA
ACTGGCTTCAGCAGAGCGCAGATACCAAATACTGTCCTTCTAGTGTAGCCGTAGTTAGGCCACCACTTCA
AGAACTCTGTAGCACCGCCTACATACCTCGCTCTGCTAATCCTGTTACCAGTGGCTGCTGCCAGTGGCGA
TAAGTCGTGTCTTACCGGGTTGGACTCAAGACGATAGTTACCGGATAAGGCGCAGCGGTCGGGCTGAACG
GGGGGTTCGTGCACACAGCCCAGCTTGGAGCGAACGACCTACACCGAACTGAGATACCTACAGCGTGAGC
TATGAGAAAGCGCCACGCTTCCCGAAGGGAGAAAGGCGGACAGGTATCCGGTAAGCGGCAGGGTCGGAAC
AGGAGAGCGCACGAGGGAGCTTCCAGGGGGAAACGCCTGGTATCTTTATAGTCCTGTCGGGTTTCGCCAC
CTCTGACTTGAGCGTCGATTTTTGTGATGCTCGTCAGGGGGGCGGAGCCTATGGAAAAACGCCAGCAACG
CGGCCTTTTTACGGTTCCTGGCCTTTTGCTGGCCTTTTGCTCACATGTTCTTTCCTGCGTTATCCCCTGA
TTCTGTGGATAACCGTATTACCGCCTTTGAGTGAGCTGATACCGCTCGCCGCAGCCGAACGACCGAGCGC
AGCGAGTCAGTGAGCGAGGAAGCGGAAGAGCGCCTGATGCGGTATTTTCTCCTTACGCATCTGTGCGGTA
TTTCACACCGCATATATGGTGCACTCTCAGTACAATCTGCTCTGATGCCGCATAGTTAAGCCAGTATACA
CTCCGCTATCGCTACGTGACTGGGTCATGGCTGCGCCCCGACACCCGCCAACACCCGCTGACGCGCCCTG
ACGGGCTTGTCTGCTCCCGGCATCCGCTTACAGACAAGCTGTGACCGTCTCCGGGAGCTGCATGTGTCAG
AGGTTTTCACCGTCATCACCGAAACGCGCGAGGCAGCTGCGGTAAAGCTCATCAGCGTGGTCGTGAAGCG
ATTCACAGATGTCTGCCTGTTCATCCGCGTCCAGCTCGTTGAGTTTCTCCAGAAGCGTTAATGTCTGGCT
TCTGATAAAGCGGGCCATGTTAAGGGCGGTTTTTTCCTGTTTGGTCACTGATGCCTCCGTGTAAGGGGGA
TTTCTGTTCATGGGGGTAATGATACCGATGAAACGAGAGAGGATGCTCACGATACGGGTTACTGATGATG
AACATGCCCGGTTACTGGAACGTTGTGAGGGTAAACAACTGGCGGTATGGATGCGGCGGGACCAGAGAAA
AATCACTCAGGGTCAATGCCAGCGCTTCGTTAATACAGATGTAGGTGTTCCACAGGGTAGCCAGCAGCAT
CCTGCGATGCAGATCCGGAACATAATGGTGCAGGGCGCTGACTTCCGCGTTTCCAGACTTTACGAAACAC
GGAAACCGAAGACCATTCATGTTGTTGCTCAGGTCGCAGACGTTTTGCAGCAGCAGTCGCTTCACGTTCG
CTCGCGTATCGGTGATTCATTCTGCTAACCAGTAAGGCAACCCCGCCAGCCTAGCCGGGTCCTCAACGAC
AGGAGCACGATCATGCGCACCCGTGGCCAGGACCCAACGCTGCCCGAGATCTCGATCCCGCGAAATTAAT
ACGACTCACTATAGGGAGACCACAACGGTTTCCCTCTAGAAATAATTTTGTTTAACTTTAAGAAGGAGAT
ATACATATGGCTAGCATGACTGGTGGACAGCAAATGGGTCGCGGATCGACCGGTGACTACAAGGACGACG
ATGACAAGTACCCTTATGACGTGCCCGATTACGCTGGATCCGAATTCGAGCTCCGTCGACCCATGAGCAA
CCTGAAGCCGGACGGCGAGCACGGCGGCAGCACCGGCACCGGCTCCGGCGCGGGCTCCGGCGGCGCCCTG
GAGGAGGAGGTCCGGACACTGTTTGTCAGCGGCCTCCCTGTGGACATTAAACCCAGAGAACTCTACTTGC
TCTTCCGGCCGTTCAAGGGGTATGAAGGGTCCCTGATCAAGCTCACTGCAAGACAGCCTGTTGGTTTTGT
GATCTTTGACAGCCGTGCAGGAGCAGAAGCGGCCAAGAATGCGCTGAACGGTATTCGCTTTGATCCCGAA
AATCCACAGACTCTGAGGCTAGAGTTTGCCAAAGCCAACACCAAGATGGCCAAGAGCAAGCTAATGGCAA
CTCCAAATCCCAGCAACGTGCACCCCGCCCTAGGAGCACACTTCATCGCACGGGACCCCTATGACCTGAT
GGGGGCTGCTCTGATCCCTGCATCCCCAGAGGCCTGGGCCCCCTACCCTTTGTACACCACAGAGCTGACC
CCAGCCATCTCCCATGCTGCGTTCACCTACCCAACTGCCACTGCCGCTGCCGCCGCCCTCCACGCTCAGG
TGCGCTGGTACCCTTCCTCTGACACCACCCAGCAAGGATGGAAGTACCGTCAGTTCTGTGCGGCCGCACT
CGAGCACCACCACCACCACCACTGAGATCCGGCTGCTAACAAAGCCCGAAAGGAAGCTGAGTTGGCTGCT
GCCACCGCTGAGCAATAACTAGCATAACCCCTTGGGGCCTCTAAACGGGTCTTGAGGGGTTTTTTGCTGA
AAGGAGGAACTATATCCGGAT
Features (pLannotate 1.2.2; 15 found; start..end, strand, type, name):
     12..467     +  rep_origin     f1 ori (sequence partly withheld): f1 bacteriophage origin of replication; arrow indicates direction of (+) strand synthesis
    494..598     +  promoter       AmpR promoter: bla
    599..1459    +  CDS            AmpR: β-lactamase; bla; confers resistance to ampicillin, carbenicillin, and related antibiotics
   1630..2218    +  rep_origin     ori: high-copy-number ColE1/pMB1/pBR322/pUC origin of replication
   2404..2546    -  misc_feature   bom: basis of mobility region from pBR322
   2648..2839    -  CDS            rop: Rop protein, which maintains plasmids at low copy number; rop
   2856..3236    +  CDS            YPB1_ECOLX: Protein predicted: Swiss-Prot protein existence level 4. From Escherichia coli.
   3348..3366    +  promoter       T7 promoter: promoter for bacteriophage T7 RNA polymerase
   3398..3420    +  RBS            RBS: efficient ribosome binding site from bacteriophage T7 gene 10 (Olins and Rangwala, 1989)
   3428..3460    +  CDS            T7 tag (gene 10 leader): leader peptide from bacteriophage T7 gene 10 promotes efficient translation in E. coli
   3479..3499    +  CDS            FLAG (fragment): FLAG® epitope tag, followed by an enterokinase cleavage site
   3554..4180    +  CDS            RBPMS2: RBPS2_HUMAN - Experimental evidence at protein level: Swiss-Prot protein existence level 1. RNA-binding protein involved in the regulation of smooth muscle cell differentiation and proliferation in the gastrointestinal system (PubMed:25064856). Binds NOG mRNA, the major inhibitor of the bone morphogenetic protein (BMP) pathway. Mediates an increase of NOG mRNA levels, thereby contributing to the negative regulation of BMP signaling pathway and promoting reversible dedifferentiation and proliferation of smooth muscle cells (By similarity). From Homo sapiens (Human).
   4196..4213    +  CDS            9xHis (fragment): 9xHis affinity tag
   4223..4272    +  CDS            SET1 (fragment): solubility-enhancement tag derived from T7 phage gene 10B
   4280..4327    +  terminator     T7 terminator: transcription terminator for bacteriophage T7 RNA polymerase
