[The description below was written by a language model from this plasmid's Addgene catalogue record and pLannotate feature annotations shown in this document.]
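Description:
pET23a_mod_RBPMS2_FL is a bacterial expression plasmid built on a modified Novagen pET23a backbone and intended for overexpression of full-length human RBPMS2, an RNA-binding protein, in E. coli. The 4,352 bp plasmid is maintained through a ColE1/pMB1-type origin and selected with ampicillin via the β-lactamase gene under its own promoter. The annotation also picks up an f1 phage origin, which permits single-stranded DNA production, along with the pBR322-derived bom region and a rop coding sequence. The catalogue lists the copy number as unknown.

The expression cassette is driven by the bacteriophage T7 promoter, so transcription requires a host that supplies T7 RNA polymerase. It is followed by the strong T7 gene 10 ribosome binding site. Translation begins with the T7 tag (gene 10 leader), then continues through FLAG and HA epitopes into the RBPMS2 open reading frame, which was cloned between SalI and NotI sites that remain intact. A C-terminal 6xHis tag follows the insert and allows metal-affinity purification, and the cassette ends at the T7 terminator.

The automated feature table detects only a FLAG fragment and does not annotate the HA tag listed in the catalogue. It labels the histidine stretch as a partial 9xHis match, consistent with six residues. It also reports a short match to a T7 gene 10B-derived element just before the terminator, which may simply reflect backbone sequence. The annotated RBPMS2 coding region spans 627 bp, shorter than the 858 bp stated insert size, so the cloned fragment apparently includes flanking sequence. The tagged recombinant protein is suited to purification and biochemical study, such as RNA-binding analyses.
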