Addgene plasmid #59394: pET23a_mod_RBPMS2_FL
Purpose: Plasmid for bacterial overexpression of RBPMS2
Depositing lab: Thomas Tuschl. Depositing organization: Rockefeller University. Publication: Identification of the RNA recognition element of the RBPMS family of RNA-binding proteins and their transcriptome-wide mRNA targets. Farazi TA, Leonhardt CS, Mukherjee N, Mihailovic A, Li S, Max KE, Meyer C, Yamaji M, Cekan P, Jacobs NC, Gerstberger S, Bognanni C, Larsson E, Ohler U, Tuschl T. RNA. 2014 Jul;20(7):1090-102. doi: 10.1261/rna.045005.114. Epub 2014 May 23. PubMed 24860013.
Backbone
  Vector backbone: pet23a
  Backbone manufacturer: Novagen
  Backbone size w/o insert (bp): 3494
  Total vector size (bp): 4352
  Vector type: Bacterial Expression
Growth in bacteria
  Bacterial resistance: Ampicillin, 100 μg/mL
  Growth temperature: 37°C
  Growth strain: Top10
  Copy number: Unknown
Gene/Insert
  Gene/Insert name: RBPMS2
  Species: H. sapiens (human)
  Insert size (bp): 858
  GenBank ID: NM_194272.1
  Entrez Gene: RBPMS2
  Promoter: T7
  Tag / fusion protein: T7 (N terminal on backbone); FLAG (N terminal on backbone); HA (N terminal on backbone); 6xHis (C terminal on backbone)
  Cloning method: Restriction Enzyme; 5′ cloning site SalI (not destroyed); 3′ cloning site NotI (not destroyed)
  Sequencing primers: 5′ T7_promoter_primer; 3′ T7_Terminal_Primer
Terms and licenses: Academic/Nonprofit Terms; Industry Terms: Not Available to Industry
How to cite: pET23a_mod_RBPMS2_FL was a gift from Thomas Tuschl (Addgene plasmid # 59394 ; http://n2t.net/addgene:59394 ; RRID:Addgene_59394)
