>Addgene plasmid #59394 | pET23a_mod_RBPMS2_FL | addgene partial sequence | sequence record 104526 | pJFRC-F 5'-ATAATGGTGCAGGGCGCTGAC-3'
CCATTCATGTTGTTGCTCAGGTCGCAGACGTTTTGCAGCAGCAGTCGCTTCACGTTCGCTCGCGTATCGG
TGATTCATTCTGCTAACCAGTAAGGCAACCCCGCCAGCCTAGCCGGGTCCTCAACGACAGGAGCACGATC
ATGCGCACCCGTGGCCAGGACCCAACGCTGCCCGAGATCTCGATCCCGCGAAATTAATACGACTCACTAT
AGGGAGACCACAACGGTTTCCCTCTAGAAATAATTTTGTTTAACTTTAAGAAGGAGATATACATATGGCT
AGCATGACTGGTGGACAGCAAATGGGTCGCGGATCGACCGGTGACTACAAGGACGACGATGACAAGTACC
CTTATGACGTGCCCGATTACGCTGGATCCGAATTCGAGCTCCGTCGACCCATGAGCAACCTGAAGCCGGA
CGGCGAGCACGGCGGCAGCACCGGCACCGGCTCCGGCGCGGGCTCCGGCGGCGCCCTGGAGGAGGAGGTC
CGGACACTGTTTGTCAGCGGCCTCCCTGTGGACATTAAACCCAGAGAACTCTACTTGCTCTTCCGGCCGT
TCAAGGGGTATGAAGGGTCCCTGATCAAGCTCACTGCAAGACAGCCTGTTGGTTTTGTGATCTTTGACAG
CCGTGCAGGAGCAGAAGCGGCCAAGAATGCGCTGAACGGTATTCGCTTTGATCCCGAAAATCCACAGACT
CTGAGGCTAGAGTTTGCCAAAGCCAACACCAAGATGGCCAAGAGCAAGCTAATGGCAACTCCAAATCCCA
GCAACGTGCACCCCGCCCTAGGAGCACACTTCATCGCACGGGACCCCTATGACCTGATGGGGGCTGCTCT
GATCCCTGCATCCCCAGAGGCC
