>Addgene plasmid #59394 | pET23a_mod_RBPMS2_FL | addgene partial sequence | sequence record 105777 | F1ori-R 5'-AGGGAAGAAAGCGAAAGGAG-3'
TTAGAGGCCCCAAGGGGTTATGCTAGTTATTGCTCAGCGGTGGCAGCAGCCAACTCAACTTCCTTTCGGG
CTTTGTTAGCAGCCGGATCTCAGTGGTGGTGGTGGTGGTGCTCGAGTGCGGCCGCACAGAACTGACGGTA
CTTCCATCCTTGCTGGGTGGTGTCAGAGGAAGGGTACCAGCGCACCTGAGCGTGGAGGGCGGCGGCAGCG
GCAGTGGCAGTTGGGTAGGTGAACGCAGCATGGGAGATGGCTGGGGTCAGCTCTGTGGTGTACAAAGGGT
AGGGGGCCCAGGCCTCTGGGGATGCAGGGATCAGAGCAGCCCCCATCAGGTCATAGGGGTCCCGTGCGAT
GAAGTGTGCTCCTAGGGCGGGGTGCACGTTGCTGGGATTTGGAGTTGCCATTAGCTTGCTCTTGGCCATC
TTGGTGTTGGCTTTGGCAAA
